>Addgene plasmid #182430 | Linked mRuby3 VLP | addgene full sequence | sequence record 360112 | Addgene NGS Result
GACCCTGACATGACAAGATATGTAGATAGATTCGGTAAAACTAAAACTGTATTCCCTGGTAATTAAGCGG
CCGCACTAGTAGGACTATTTGCAAAGGGAAGGGATGCTAAGGTAGAGGGTGAACGTTACAGAAAAGCAGG
CTGGGAAGCATATTTGAGAAGATGCGGCCAGCAAAACTAAAAAACTGTATTATAAGTAAATGCATGTATA
CTAAACTCACAAATTAGAGCTTCAATTTAATTATATCAGTTATTACCCGGGAATCTCGGTCGTAATGATT
TAAATGCATGCAAGCTTGGCGTAATCATGGTCATAGCTGTTTCCTGTGTGAAATTGTTATCCGCTCACAA
TTCCACACAACATACGAGCCGGAAGCATAAAGTGTAAAGCCTGGGGTGCCTAATGAGTGAGCTAACTCAC
ATTAATTGCGTTGCGCTCACTGCCCGCTTTCCAGTCGGGAAACCTGTCGTGCCAGCTGCATTAATGAATC
GGCCAACGCGCGGGGAGAGGCGGTTTGCGTATTGGGCGCTCTTCCGCTTCCTCGCTCACTGACTCGCTGC
GCTCGGTCGTTCGGCTGCGGCGAGCGGTATCAGCTCACTCAAAGGCGGTAATACGGTTATCCACAGAATC
AGGGGATAACGCAGGAAAGAACATGTGAGCAAAAGGCCAGCAAAAGGCCAGGAACCGTAAAAAGGCCGCG
TTGCTGGCGTTTTTCCATAGGCTCCGCCCCCCTGACGAGCATCACAAAAATCGACGCTCAAGTCAGAGGT
GGCGAAACCCGACAGGACTATAAAGATACCAGGCGTTTCCCCCTGGAAGCTCCCTCGTGCGCTCTCCTGT
TCCGACCCTGCCGCTTACCGGATACCTGTCCGCCTTTCTCCCTTCGGGAAGCGTGGCGCTTTCTCATAGC
TCACGCTGTAGGTATCTCAGTTCGGTGTAGGTCGTTCGCTCCAAGCTGGGCTGTGTGCACGAACCCCCCG
TTCAGCCCGACCGCTGCGCCTTATCCGGTAACTATCGTCTTGAGTCCAACCCGGTAAGACACGACTTATC
GCCACTGGCAGCAGCCACTGGTAACAGGATTAGCAGAGCGAGGTATGTAGGCGGTGCTACAGAGTTCTTG
AAGTGGTGGCCTAACTACGGCTACACTAGAAGAACAGTATTTGGTATCTGCGCTCTGCTGAAGCCAGTTA
CCTTCGGAAAAAGAGTTGGTAGCTCTTGATCCGGCAAACAAACCACCGCTGGTAGCGGTGGTTTTTTTGT
TTGCAAGCAGCAGATTACGCGCAGAAAAAAAGGATCTCAAGAAGATCCTTTGATCTTTTCTACGGGGTCT
GACGCTCAGTGGAACGAAAACTCACGTTAAGGGATTTTGGTCATGAGATTATCAAAAAGGATCTTCACCT
AGATCCTTTTAAATTAAAAATGAAGTTTTAAATCAATCTAAAGTATATATGAGTAAACTTGGTCTGACAG
TTACCAATGCTTAATCAGTGAGGCACCTATCTCAGCGATCTGTCTATTTCGTTCATCCATAGTTGCCTGA
CTCCCCGTCGTGTAGATAACTACGATACGGGAGGGCTTACCATCTGGCCCCAGTGCTGCAATGATACCGC
GAGACCCACGCTCACCGGCTCCAGATTTATCAGCAATAAACCAGCCAGCCGGAAGGGCCGAGCGCAGAAG
TGGTCCTGCAACTTTATCCGCCTCCATCCAGTCTATTAATTGTTGCCGGGAAGCTAGAGTAAGTAGTTCG
CCAGTTAATAGTTTGCGCAACGTTGTTGCCATTGCTACAGGCATCGTGGTGTCACGCTCGTCGTTTGGTA
TGGCTTCATTCAGCTCCGGTTCCCAACGATCAAGGCGAGTTACATGATCCCCCATGTTGTGCAAAAAAGC
GGTTAGCTCCTTCGGTCCTCCGATCGTTGTCAGAAGTAAGTTGGCCGCAGTGTTATCACTCATGGTTATG
GCAGCACTGCATAATTCTCTTACTGTCATGCCATCCGTAAGATGCTTTTCTGTGACTGGTGAGTACTCAA
CCAAGTCATTCTGAGAATAGTGTATGCGGCGACCGAGTTGCTCTTGCCCGGCGTCAATACGGGATAATAC
CGCGCCACATAGCAGAACTTTAAAAGTGCTCATCATTGGAAAACGTTCTTCGGGGCGAAAACTCTCAAGG
ATCTTACCGCTGTTGAGATCCAGTTCGATGTAACCCACTCGTGCACCCAACTGATCTTCAGCATCTTTTA
CTTTCACCAGCGTTTCTGGGTGAGCAAAAACAGGAAGGCAAAATGCCGCAAAAAAGGGAATAAGGGCGAC
ACGGAAATGTTGAATACTCATACTCTTCCTTTTTCAATATTATTGAAGCATTTATCAGGGTTATTGTCTC
ATGAGCGGATACATATTTGAATGTATTTAGAAAAATAAACAAATAGGGGTTCCGCGCACATTTCCCCGAA
AAGTGCCACCTGACGTCTAAGAAACCATTATTATCATGACATTAACCTATAAAAATAGGCGTATCACGAG
GCCCTTTCGTCTCGCGCGTTTCGGTGATGACGGTGAAAACCTCTGACACATGCAGCTCCCGGAGACGGTC
ACAGCTTGTCTGTAAGCGGATGCCGGGAGCAGACAAGCCCGTCAGGGCGCGTCAGCGGGTGTTGGCGGGT
GTCGGGGCTGGCTTAACTATGCGGCATCAGAGCAGATTGTACTGAGAGTGCACCATATGCGGTGTGAAAT
ACCGCACAGATGCGTAAGGAGAAAATACCGCATCAGGCGCCATTCGCCATTCAGGCTGCGCAACTGTTGG
GAAGGGCGATCGGTGCGGGCCTCTTCGCTATTACGCCAGCTGGCGAAAGGGGGATGTGCTGCAAGGCGAT
TAAGTTGGGTAACGCCAGGGTTTTCCCAGTCACGACGTTGTAAAACGACGGCCAGTGAATTCATTTAAAT
TTTTTTGATTCGGTAATCTCCGAACAGAAGGAAGAACGAAGGAAGGAGCACAGACTTAGATTGGTATATA
TACGCATATGTAGTGTTGAAGAAACATGAAATTGCCCAGTATTCTTAACCCAACTGCACAGAACAAAAAC
CTGCAGGAAACGAAGATAAAACATGTCCACAAAATCATATACCAGTAGAGCTGAGACTCATGCAAGTCCG
GTTGCATCGAAACTTTTACGTTTAATGGATGAAAAGAAGACCAATTTGTGTGCTTCTCTTGACGTTCGTT
CGACTGATGAGCTATTGAAACTTGTTGAAACGTTGGGTCCATACATTTGCCTTTTGAAAACACACGTTGA
TATCTTGGATGATTTCAGTTATGAGGGTACTGTCGTTCCATTGAAAGCATTGGCAGAGAAATACAAGTTC
TTGATATTTGAGGACAGAAAATTCGCCGATATCGGTAACACAGTCAAATTACAATATACATCGGGCGTTT
ACCGTATCGCAGAATGGTCTGATATCACCAACGCCCACGGGGTTACTGGTGCTGGTATTGTTGCTGGCTT
GAAACAAGGTGCGCAAGAGGTCACCAAAGAACCAAGGGGATTATTGATGCTTGCTGAATTGTCTTCCAAG
GGTTCTCTAGCACACGGTGAATATACTAAGGGTACCGTTGATATTGCAAAGAGTGATAAAGATTTCGTTA
TTGGGTTCATTGCTCAGAACGATATGGGAGGAAGAGAAGAAGGGTTTGATTGGCTAATCATGACCCCAGG
TGTAGGTTTAGACGACAAAGGCGATGCATTGGGTCAGCAGTACAGAACCGTCGACGAAGTTGTAAGTGGT
GGATCAGATATCATCATTGTTGGCAGAGGACTTTTCGCCAAGGGTAGAGATCCTAAGGTTGAAGGTGAAA
GATACAGAAATGCTGGATGGGAAGCGTACCAAAAGAGAATCAGCGCTCCCCATTAATTATACAGGAAACT
TAATAGAACAAATCACATATTTAATCTAATAGCCACCTGCATTGGCACGGTGCAACACTACTTCAACTTC
ATCTTACAAAAAGATCACGTGATCTGTTGTATTGGGATCTCTAGAGTAACAATATCATGAGACCTTTTAT
AGAAGTGGCGCCAAAACTAAATGTATTTGAAAATACAAAAAACGCACAGGTTTCTTTATATATGTATATA
TATATATATATATATATAAAACTGTACATATACTGTTTAAATTAATCTATTTACTTGTACAGCTCGTCCA
TGCCACCACCAAGGTTGCTGTATTTGGCAACTGCCACTTCGCGTTGCACTACGTAGGTTTCATTGTCACT
CTCCTCGATCCTTTCCAGGCGGTGATCAACGGCATGGACACCGGGCATCTTGATGTTCCCGACGGTCTTT
TTTGACCTGTAAGTTGTCACGAAGTTGCAGTGCAGATGGCCACCACCATCAACTTTCAGTGCGATGTCAG
TGTATCCTCTCAGACCACCATCTGCTGGATACATCATCTCTGTATTAGGCTCCCAACCCTTGGTCTTCTT
CTGCATCACGGGACCATTGGAGGGAAAGTTTACCCCTCTGACCTTGACGTTGTAGACGAGCTCGCCATCC
TCAAGGCTGGTGTCCTGCGTGACGGTGACGACTCCACCATCTTCGTATCTCGTAACTCTTTCCCAAGTAA
AACCCTCAGGAAAGGACTGTTTAAAGAAATCAGGGATGTCGGCCGGGTACTTGATAAAAGTACGGCTGCC
ATACATGAACGACGTGGCAAGAATGTCAAAGGCAAATGGCAGGGGTCCTCCCTCGATGACTTTGATCCTC
ATGGTTTGCACTCCCTCGTACGGTCTGCCTTCTCCTTCACCTGTGCATTTGAATTGGTGGCCGTTGACCG
AACCTTCCATGACCACCTTCATACGCATATTTTCCTTGATCAGCTCTTCGCCCTTAGACACCATAGCACC
ACCAGTACCTCCTCCACCAGCAGATCTTTTGTACAATTCATCCATACCATGGGTAATACCAGCAGCAGTA
ACAAATTCTAACAAGACCATGTGGTCTCTCTTTTCGTTTGGATCTTTGGATAAGGCAGATTGAGTGGATA
AGTAATGGTTGTCTGGTAACAAGACTGGACCATCACCAATTGGAGTATTTTGTTGATAATGGTCAGCTAA
TTGAACAGAACCATCTTCAATGTTGTGTCTAATTTTGAAGTTAACTTTGATACCATTCTTTTGTTTGTCA
GCCATGATGTAAACATTGTGAGAGTTATAGTTGTATTCCAATTTGTGACCTAAAATGTTACCATCTTCTT
TAAAATCAATACCTTTTAATTCGATTCTATTAACTAAGGTATCACCTTCAAACTTGACTTCAGCTCTGGT
CTTGTAGTTACCGTCATCTTTGAAAAAAATAGTTCTTTCTTGAACATAACCTTCTGGCATGGCAGACTTG
AAAAAGTCATGTTGTTTCATATGATCTGGGTATCTCGCAAAACATTGAACACCATAACCGAAAGTAGTGA
CTAAGGTTGGCCATGGAACTGGCAATTTACCAGTAGTACAAATAAATTTTAAGGTCAATTTACCGTAAGT
AGCATCACCTTCACCTTCACCGGAGACAGAAAATTTGTGACCATTAACATCACCATCTAATTCAACCAAA
ATTGGGACAACACCAGTGAATAATTCTTCACCTTTAGAGGATCCCATAGAACCGCCGCCACCGGAGCCAC
CGCCACCAGAACCACCACCACCTGGAGTGATGTCACCATACAAACCCAAAATCAATGGCAACATCCAATC
TGGAGTAACTCTTTGATGAGAAACAACTTGAGCTTGATAAAATTTAATAACTTCACCAGATTCATCTTGA
ATATGAGCAGCTGGAGTTGGACCACCATTACCCATTTTATCGATTTATATTGAATTTTCAAAAATTCTTA
CTTTTTTTTTTGGATGGACGCAAAGAAGTTTAATAATCATATTACATGGCAATACCACCATATACATATC
CATATCTAATCTTACTTATATGTTGTGGAAATGTAAAGAGCCCCATTATCTTAGCCTAAAAAAACCTTCT
CTTTGGAACTTTCAGTAATACGCTTAACTGCTCATTGCTATATTGAAGTACGGATTAGAAGCCGCCGAGC
GGGCGACAGCCCTCCGACGGAAGACTCTCCTCCGTGCGTCCTGGTCTTCACCGGTCGCGTTCCTGAAACG
CAGATGTGCCTCGCGCCGCACTGCTCCGAACAATAAAGATTCTACAATACTAGCTTTTATGGTTATGAAG
AGGAAAAATTGGCAGTAACCTGGCCCCACAAACCTTCAAATCAACGAATCAAATTAACAACCATAGGATA
ATAATGCGATTAGTTTTTTAGCCTTATTTCTGGGGTAATTAATCAGCGAAGCGATGATTTTTGATCTATT
AACAGATATATAAATGCAAAAGCTGCATAACCACTTTAACTAATACTTTCAACATTTTCGGTTTGTATTA
CTTCTTATTCAAATGTCATAAAAGTATCAACAAAAAATTGTTAATATACCTCTATACTTTAACGTCAAGG
AGAAAAAACTATAGCTAGCAAAATGGCTTCAGGTGTAAGTAAATGCGAAACCAAATGCACAAAGGCTTGC
CCTAGACCAGCTCCAGTTCCTAAGTTATTGATTAAAGGTGGTATGGAAGTTTTGGATTTGGTTACAGGTC
CAGATTCTGTTACTGAAATCGAAGCATTTTTGAACCCAAGAATGGGTCAACCACCAACACCAGAATCTTT
AACTGAAGGTGGTCAATATTACGGTTGGTCAAGAGGTATTAATTTGGCTACATCTGATACTGAAGATTCA
CCAGGTAATAATACATTACCAACTTGGTCTATGGCAAAATTGCAATTACCAATGTTGAACGAAGATTTGA
CTTGTGATACTTTGCAAATGTGGGAAGCAGTTTCAGTTAAAACAGAAGTTGTTGGTTCTGGTTCTTTGTT
GGATGTTCATGGTTTTAATAAGCCAACAGATACTGTTAACACAAAGGGTATTTCTACTCCAGTTGAAGGT
TCACAATATCATGTTTTTGCTGTTGGTGGTGAACCATTGGATTTGCAAGGTTTAGTTACAGATGCAAGAA
CTAAGTACAAGGAAGAAGGTGTTGTTACTATTAAAACAATCACTAAGAAAGATATGGTTAATAAGGATCA
AGTTTTGAACCCAATTTCAAAGGCTAAATTGGATAAGGATGGCATGTACCCAGTTGAAATTTGGCATCCA
GATCCAGCTAAAAATGAAAACACAAGATACTTCGGTAATTACACTGGTGGTACTACAACTCCACCAGTTT
TGCAATTCACTAACACTTTGACAACTGTTTTGTTAGATGAAAATGGTGTTGGTCCATTATGTAAAGGTGA
AGGTTTGTACTTATCTTGCGTTGATATTATGGGTTGGAGAGTTACAAGAAACTACGATGTTCATCATTGG
AGAGGTTTGCCAAGATACTTCAAGATTACTTTAAGAAAAAGATGGGTTAAAAATCCATACCCAATGGCTT
CTTTGATTTCTTCTTTGTTTAATAATATGTTACCACAAGTTCAAGGTCAACCAATGGAAGGTGAAAACAC
ACAAGTTGAAGAAGTTAGAGTTTACGATGGTACTGAACCAGTTCCAGGT
Features (pLannotate 1.2.2; 18 found; start..end, strand, type, name):
     81..180     +  CDS            URA3 (fragment): orotidine-5'-phosphate decarboxylase, required for uracil biosynthesis; S. cerevisiae URA3; yeast auxotrophic marker, counterselectable with 5-fluoroorotic acid (5-FOA)
    334..350     -  protein_bind   lac operator: The lac repressor binds to the lac operator to inhibit transcription in E. coli. This inhibition can be relieved by adding lactose or isopropyl-β-D-thiogalactopyranoside (IPTG). lac repressor encoded by lacI
    358..388     -  promoter       lac promoter: promoter for the E. coli lac operon
    403..424     -  protein_bind   CAP binding site: CAP binding activates transcription in the presence of cAMP. E. coli catabolite activator protein
    437..529     -  CDS            lacI (fragment): lac repressor; lacI; The lac repressor binds to the lac operator to inhibit transcription in E. coli. This inhibition can be relieved by adding lactose or isopropyl-β-D-thiogalactopyranoside (IPTG).
    712..1300    -  rep_origin     ori: high-copy-number ColE1/pMB1/pBR322/pUC origin of replication
   1471..2331    -  CDS            AmpR: β-lactamase; bla; confers resistance to ampicillin, carbenicillin, and related antibiotics
   2332..2436    -  promoter       AmpR promoter: bla
   2531..2566    +  CDS            rop (fragment): Rop protein, which maintains plasmids at low copy number; rop
   2668..2767    +  misc_feature   bom (fragment): basis of mobility region from pBR322
   2773..2930    -  CDS            lacZα (fragment): LacZα fragment of β-galactosidase; lacZ fragment
   2937..3100    +  promoter       URA3 promoter (fragment): S. cerevisiae URA3
   3103..3888    +  CDS            URA3: PYRF_YEAST - Experimental evidence at protein level: Swiss-Prot protein existence level 1. From Saccharomyces cerevisiae (strain ATCC 204508 / S288c) (Baker's yeast).
   4184..4894    -  CDS            mRuby3: mRuby3 is a basic (constitutively fluorescent) red fluorescent protein published in 2016, derived from Entacmaea quadricolor. It has low acid sensitivity.
   4928..5638    -  CDS            GFPmut3: GFPmut3 is a basic (constitutively fluorescent) green fluorescent protein published in 1996, derived from Aequorea victoria. It is reported to be a very rapidly-maturing weak dimer.
   5693..5845    -  CDS            VP2_POVMA (fragment): Experimental evidence at protein level: Swiss-Prot protein existence level 1. [Isoform VP3]: structural protein that resides within the core of the capsid surrounded by 72 VP1 pentamers. Following virus endocytosis and trafficking to the endoplasmic reticulum, VP2 and VP3 form oligomers and integrate into the endoplasmic reticulum membrane. Heterooligomer VP2-VP3 may create a viroporin for transporting the viral genome across the endoplasmic reticulum membrane to the cytoplasm. Nuclear entry of the viral DNA involves the selective exposure and importin recognition of VP2 or Vp3 nuclear localiz
   5866..6519    +  promoter       GAL1,10 promoter: GAL1 and GAL10 genes of S. cerevisiae; divergent inducible promoter, regulated by Gal4
   6521..63      +  CDS            VP1_POVMP (across the origin): Experimental evidence at protein level: Swiss-Prot protein existence level 1. Forms an icosahedral capsid with a T=7 symmetry and a 40 nm diameter. The capsid is composed of 72 pentamers linked to each other by disulfide bonds and associated with VP2 or VP3 proteins. Interacts with terminal alpha(2,3)-linked sialic acids on the cell surface to provide virion attachment to target cell. This attachment induces virion internalization predominantly through caveolin-mediated endocytosis. Once attached, the virion is internalized by caveolin- mediated endocytosis and traffics to the endoplasmic reti
