[The description below was written by a language model from this plasmid's Addgene catalogue record and pLannotate feature annotations shown in this document.]
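Description:
Linked mRuby3 VLP is a yeast integrative expression plasmid built on the pILGFPB5A backbone, designed to produce murine polyomavirus virus-like particles carrying a fluorescent cargo in yeast. In E. coli it is maintained through a high-copy ColE1/pUC-type origin and selected with ampicillin via the bla gene. No yeast replication origin is annotated, consistent with its integrative design. Yeast selection relies on a URA3 uracil auxotrophic marker. The catalogue entry specifies the K. lactis URA3 gene, whereas the automated annotation labels the full-length coding sequence by homology to the S. cerevisiae protein. Separate short S. cerevisiae URA3 promoter and coding fragments are also annotated; these might act as homology for chromosomal targeting, although the record does not state the integration locus. Remnants of lac, lacZα, rop and bom sequences are backbone leftovers.

The payload is organised around the divergent, galactose-inducible GAL1,10 promoter, which is regulated by Gal4. The GAL1 side drives deltaVP1, a version of the major capsid protein VP1 described as lacking its nuclear localisation signal. VP1 assembles into pentamers and then into an icosahedral shell. In the opposite direction, the GAL10 side drives VP2C-GFP-mRuby3, in which a C-terminal fragment of the minor capsid protein VP2 is fused to a yeast-enhanced GFP and then to the red fluorescent protein mRuby3. Because VP2 normally sits inside the capsid in association with VP1 pentamers, this fragment presumably acts as an anchor that draws the linked green and red proteins into the particle as it assembles.

The associated work concerns synthetic in vivo compartmentalisation of enzymes, and this construct appears to serve as a two-colour cargo model for encapsulation. The depositor notes that mRuby3 matures slowly at yeast growth temperature.
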