Addgene plasmid #182430: Linked mRuby3 VLP
Purpose: Yeast integrative plasmid for expressing Murine polyomavirus deltaVP1 (GAL1 promoter) and fusion protein VP2C-GFP-mRuby3 (GAL10 promoter). Contains uracil auxotrophic marker (K. lactis URA3).
Depositing lab: Claudia Vickers. Depositing organization: University of Queensland. Publication: Synthetic in vivo compartmentalisation improves metabolic flux and modulates the product profile of promiscuous enzymes. Cheah LC, Liu L, Plan MR, Peng B, Lu Z, Schenk G, Vickers CE, Sainsbury F. bioRxiv 2022.11.24.517869 10.1101/2022.11.24.517869.
Backbone
  Vector backbone: pILGFPB5A
  Vector type: Yeast Expression, Synthetic Biology
  Selectable markers: URA3
Growth in bacteria
  Bacterial resistance: Ampicillin, 100 μg/mL
  Growth temperature: 37°C
  Growth strain: DH5alpha
  Copy number: High Copy
Gene/Insert 1
  Gene/Insert name: VP2C-GFP-mRuby3 (alt name: VP2C-yEGFP-mRuby3, VP2C-GFP-RFP)
  Species: Synthetic; Murine polyomavirus
  Insert size (bp): 1665
  Promoter: GAL10
  Cloning method: Gibson Cloning
  Sequencing primers: 5′ GTGGTAATGCCATGTAATATGATTATTAAAC; 3′ GCATTGGCACGGTGCAACAC
Gene/Insert 2
  Gene/Insert name: deltaVP1 (alt name: VP1, deltaNLS VP1)
  Species: Synthetic; Murine polyomavirus
  Insert size (bp): 1143
  Promoter: GAL1
  Cloning method: Gibson Cloning
  Sequencing primers: 5′ ACTTCTTATTCAAATGTCATAAAAGTATCAAC; 3′ CCAGCCTGCTTTTCTGTAAC
Terms and licenses: Academic/Nonprofit Terms; Industry Terms: Not Available to Industry
Depositor comments: mRuby3 is slow to mature at 30 degC. Further incubation at 37 degC required after protein purification for complete fluorophore maturation. Please visit https://www.biorxiv.org/content/10.1101/2022.11.24.517869v1 for bioRxiv preprint.
How to cite: Linked mRuby3 VLP was a gift from Claudia Vickers (Addgene plasmid # 182430 ; http://n2t.net/addgene:182430 ; RRID:Addgene_182430)
